>Addgene plasmid #64948 | pFCM1 | depositor full sequence | sequence record 121748 | pFCM1 sequence 3852 bps
TCGCGCGTTTCGGTGATGACGGTGAAAACCTCTGACACATGCAGCTCCCGGAGACGGTCACAGCTTGTCT
GTAAGCGGATGCCGGGAGCAGACAAGCCCGTCAGGGCGCGTCAGCGGGTGTTGGCGGGTGTCGGGGCTGG
CTTAACTATGCGGCATCAGAGCAGATTGTACTGAGAGTGCACCATATGCGGTGTGAAATACCGCACAGAT
GCGTAAGGAGAAAATACCGCATCAGGCGCCATTCGCCATTCAGGCTGCGCAACTGTTGGGAAGGGCGATC
GGTGCGGGCCTCTTCGCTATTACGCCAGCTGGCGAAAGGGGGATGTGCTGCAAGGCGATTAAGTTGGGTA
ACGCCAGGGTTTTCCCAGTCACGACGTTGTAAAACGACGGCCAGTGCCAAGCTTGCATGCCTGCAGGTCG
ACTCTAGAGGATCCCCGGGTACCGAGCTCGAATTGGGGATCTTGAAGTACCTATTCCGAAGTTCCTATTC
TCTAGAAAGTATAGGAACTTCAGAGCGCTTTTGAAGCTGATGTGCTTAAAAACTTACTCAATGGAATAAT
TCTAGATGGGCCAACTTTTGGCGAAAATGAGACGTTGATCGGCACGTAAGAGGTTCCAACTTTCACCATA
ATGAAATAAGATCACTACCGGGCGTATTTTTTGAGTTATCGAGATTTTCAGGAGCTAAGGAAGCTAAAAT
GGAGAAAAAAATCACTGGATATACCACCGTTGATATATCCCAATGGCATCGTAAAGAACATTTTGAGGCA
TTTCAGTCAGTTGCTCAATGTACCTATAACCAGACCGTTCAGCTGGATATTACGGCCTTTTTAAAGACCG
TAAAGAAAAATAAGCACAAGTTTTATCCGGCCTTTATTCACATTCTTGCCCGCCTGATGAATGCTCATCC
GGAGTTCCGTATGGCAATGAAAGACGGTGAGCTGGTGATATGGGATAGTGTTCACCCTTGTTACACCGTT
TTCCATGAGCAAACTGAAACGTTTTCATCGCTCTGGAGTGAATACCACGACGATTTCCGGCAGTTTCTAC
ACATATATTCGCAAGATGTGGCGTGTTACGGTGAAAACCTGGCCTATTTCCCTAAAGGGTTTATTGAGAA
TATGTTTTTCGTCTCAGCCAATCCCTGGGTGAGTTTCACCAGTTTTGATTTAAACGTGGCCAATATGGAC
AACTTCTTCGCCCCCGTTTTCACCATGGGCAAATATTATACGCAAGGCGACAAGGTGCTGATGCCGCTGG
CGATTCAGGTTCATCATGCCGTTTGTGATGGCTTCCATGTCGGCAGAATGCTTAATGAATTACAACAGTA
CTGCGATGAGTGGCAGGGCGGGGCGTAATTTTTTTAAGGCAGTTATTGGTGCCCTTAAACGCCTGGTTGC
TACGCCTGAATAAGTGATAATAAGCGGATGAATGGCAGAAATTCGAAAGCAAATTCGACCCATCCATTGC
TGTTGACAAAGGGAATCAGGGGATCTTGAAGTTCCTATTCCGAAGTTCCTATTCTCTAGAAAGTATAGGA
ACTTCAGAGCGCTTTTGAAGCTAATTCGAGCTCGGTACCCGGGGATCCTCTAGAGTCGACCTGCAGGCAT
GCAAGCTTGGCGTAATCATGGTCATAGCTGTTTCCTGTGTGAAATTGTTATCCGCTCACAATTCCACACA
ACATACGAGCCGGAAGCATAAAGTGTAAAGCCTGGGGTGCCTAATGAGTGAGCTAACTCACATTAATTGC
GTTGCCCTCACTGCCCGCTTTCCAGTCGGGAAGCCTGTCGTGCCAGCTGCATTAATGAATCGGCCAACGC
GCGGGGAGAGGCGGTTTGCGTATTGGGCGCTCTTCCGCTTCCTCGCTCACTGACTCGCTGCGCTCGGTCG
TTCGGCTGCGGCGAGCGGTATCAGCTCACTCAAAGGCGGTAATACGGTTATCCACAGAATCAGGGGATAA
CGCAGGAAAGAACATGTGAGCAAAAGGCCAGCAAAAGGCCAGGAACCGTAAAAAGGCCGCGTTGCTGGCG
TTTTTCCATAGGCTCCGCCCCCCTGACGAGCATCACAAAAATCGACGCTCAAGTCAGAGGTGGCGAAACC
CGACAGGACTATAAAGATACCAGGCGTTTCCCCCTGGAAGCTCCCTCGTGCGCTCTCCTGTTCCGACCCT
GCCGCTTACCGGATACCTGTCCGCCTTTCTCCCTTCGGGAAGCGTGGCGCTTTCTCATAGCTCACGCTGT
AGGTATCTCAGTTCGGTGTAGGTCGTTCGCTCCAAGCTGGGCTGTGTGCACGAACCCCCCGTTCAGCCCG
ACCGCTGCGCCTTATCCGGTAACTATCGTCTTGAGTCCAACCCGGTAAGACACGACTTATCGCCACTGGC
AGCAGCCACTGGTAACAGGATTAGCAGAGCGAGGTATGTAGGCGGTGCTACAGAGTTCTTGAAGTGGTGG
CCTAACTACGGCTACACTAGAAGGACAGTATTTGGTATCTGCGCTCTGCTGAAGCCAGTTACCTTCGGAA
AAAGAGTTGGTAGCTCTTGATCCGGCAAACAAACCACCGCTGGTAGCGGTGGTTTTTTTGTTTGCAAGCA
GCAGATTACGCGCAGAAAAAAAGGATCTCAAGAAGATCCTTTGATCTTTTCTACGGGGTCTGACGCTCAG
TGGAACGAAAACTCACGTTAAGGGATTTTGGTCATGAGATTATCAAAAAGGATCTTCACCTAGATCCTTT
TAAATTAAAAATGAAGTTTTAAATCAATCTAAAGTATATATGAGTAAACTTGGTCTGACAGTTACCAATG
CTTAATCAGTGAGGCACCTATCTCAGCGATCTGTCTATTTCGTTCATCCATAGTTGCCTGACTCCCCGTC
GTGTAGATAACTACGATACGGGAGGGCTTACCATCTGGCCCCAGTGCTGCAATGATACCGCGAGACCCAC
GCTCACCGGCTCCAGATTTATCAGCAATAAACCAGCCAGCCGGAAGGGCCGAGCGCAGAAGTGGTCCTGC
AACTTTATCCGCCTCCATCCAGTCTATTAATTGTTGCCGGGAAGCTAGAGTAAGTAGTTCGCCAGTTAAT
AGTTTGCGCAACGTTGTTGCCATTGCTACAGGCATCGTGGTGTCACGCTCGTCGTTTGGTATGGCTTCAT
TCAGCTCCGGTTCCCAACGATCAAGGCGAGTTACATGATCCCCCATGTTGTGCAAAAAAGCGGTTAGCTC
CTTCGGTCCTCCGATCGTTGTCAGAAGTAAGTTGGCCGCAGTGTTATCACTCATGGTTATGGCAGCACTG
CATAATTCTCTTACTGTCATGCCATCCGTAAGATGCTTTTCTGTGACTGGTGAGTACTCAACCAAGTCAT
TCTGAGAATAGTGTATGCGGCGACCGAGTTGCTCTTGCCCGGCGTCAATACGGGATAATACCGCGCCACA
TAGCAGAACTTTAAAAGTGCTCATCATTGGAAAACGTTCTTCGGGGCGAAAACTCTCAAGGATCTTACCG
CTGTTGAGATCCAGTTCGATGTAACCCACTCGTGCACCCAACTGATCTTCAGCATCTTTTACTTTCACCA
GCGTTTCTGGGTGAGCAAAAACAGGAAGGCAAAATGCCGCAAAAAAGGGAATAAGGGCGACACGGAAATG
TTGAATACTCATACTCTTCCTTTTTCAATATTATTGAAGCATTTATCAGGGTTATTGTCTCATGAGCGGA
TACATATTTGAATGTATTTAGAAAAATAAACAAATAGGGGTTCCGCGCACATTTCCCCGAAAAGTGCCAC
CTGACGTCTAAGAAACCATTATTATCATGACATTAACCTATAAAAATAGGCGTATCACGAGGCCCTTTCG
TC
Features (pLannotate 1.2.2; 16 found; start..end, strand, type, name):
    137..236     +  misc_feature   bom (fragment): basis of mobility region from pBR322
    242..396     -  CDS            lacZα (fragment): LacZα fragment of β-galactosidase; lacZ fragment
    399..454     -  misc_feature   MCS: pUC18/19 multiple cloning site
    478..511     +  protein_bind   FRT (minimal): supports FLP-mediated excision but not integration (Turan and Bode, 2011) FLP recombinase from the Saccharomyces cerevisiae 2μ plasmid
    596..698     +  promoter       cat promoter: promoter of the E. coli cat gene encoding chloramphenicol acetyltransferase
    699..1355    +  CDS            cat: CAT_ECOLX - Experimental evidence at protein level: Swiss-Prot protein existence level 1. This enzyme is an effector of chloramphenicol resistance in bacteria. From Escherichia coli. This protein is used as a marker in many commonly used cloning vectors, such as pACYC184.
   1498..1545    +  protein_bind   FRT: FLP-mediated recombination occurs in the 8-bp core sequence TCTAGAAA (Turan and Bode, 2011). FLP recombinase from the Saccharomyces cerevisiae 2μ plasmid
   1563..1618    +  misc_feature   MCS: pUC18/19 multiple cloning site
   1655..1671    -  protein_bind   lac operator: The lac repressor binds to the lac operator to inhibit transcription in E. coli. This inhibition can be relieved by adding lactose or isopropyl-β-D-thiogalactopyranoside (IPTG). lac repressor encoded by lacI
   1679..1709    -  promoter       lac promoter: promoter for the E. coli lac operon
   1724..1745    -  protein_bind   CAP binding site: CAP binding activates transcription in the presence of cAMP. E. coli catabolite activator protein
   1758..1850    -  CDS            lacI (fragment): lac repressor; lacI; The lac repressor binds to the lac operator to inhibit transcription in E. coli. This inhibition can be relieved by adding lactose or isopropyl-β-D-thiogalactopyranoside (IPTG).
   2033..2621    -  rep_origin     ori: high-copy-number ColE1/pMB1/pBR322/pUC origin of replication
   2792..3652    -  CDS            AmpR: β-lactamase; bla; confers resistance to ampicillin, carbenicillin, and related antibiotics
   3653..3757    -  promoter       AmpR promoter: bla
   3852..35      +  CDS            rop (fragment) (across the origin): Rop protein, which maintains plasmids at low copy number; rop
