[The description below was written by a language model from this plasmid's Addgene catalogue record and pLannotate feature annotations shown in this document.]
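Description:
pFCM1 is a small (about 3.85 kb) bacterial plasmid built on the pFRT2 backbone and catalogued as a source of an FRT-flanked chloramphenicol resistance cassette. It is a pUC-type vector: the feature table shows a high-copy ColE1/pMB1-family origin of replication and a β-lactamase gene (AmpR) with its own promoter, along with short remnants of bom, rop and lacI that are only fragments and presumably non-functional. The catalogue entry itself lists copy number as unknown. The plasmid is maintained in standard E. coli cloning strains and can be selected with ampicillin through the backbone and with chloramphenicol through the insert.

The payload is the FRT-cat-FRT module. The E. coli cat gene, encoding chloramphenicol acetyltransferase, is driven by its native cat promoter and is bracketed by two FRT sites in the same orientation, one annotated as a minimal site and the other as a longer FRT. FRT sites are the targets of the yeast 2μ FLP recombinase, so once the cassette has been placed in a genome or another plasmid, supplying FLP can excise the marker and leave a single FRT scar. The cassette sits inside the lac promoter/operator–lacZα region, interrupting it, and is flanked on each side by a copy of the pUC18/19 multiple cloning site in opposite orientations. This arrangement should allow the whole cassette to be released with any of several single restriction enzymes. Although classed as a bacterial expression vector, it functions as a cassette donor for building removable-marker constructs, and the associated publication concerns a Tn7-based broad-host-range bacterial cloning and expression system.
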