Addgene plasmid #64948: pFCM1
Purpose: source of CmR FRT cassette
Depositing lab: Herbert Schweizer. Depositing organization: Colorado State University, Fort Collins. Publication: A Tn7-based broad-range bacterial cloning and expression system. Choi KH, Gaynor JB, White KG, Lopez C, Bosio CM, Karkhoff-Schweizer RR, Schweizer HP. Nat Methods. 2005 Jun;2(6):443-8. 10.1038/nmeth765 PubMed 15908923.
Backbone
  Vector backbone: pFRT2
  Backbone manufacturer: Herbert Schweizer
  Total vector size (bp): 3851
  Vector type: Bacterial Expression
Growth in bacteria
  Bacterial resistance: Chloramphenicol and Ampicillin, 25 & 100 μg/mL
  Growth temperature: 37°C
  Growth strain: DH5alpha
  Copy number: Unknown
Gene/Insert
  Gene/Insert name: FRT-cat-FRT (alt names: chloramphenicol acetyl transferase; CmR)
  GenBank ID: AY597271
Terms and licenses: Academic/Nonprofit Terms; Industry Terms: Not Available to Industry
Depositor comments: GenBank Accession #AY597271
How to cite: pFCM1 was a gift from Herbert Schweizer (Addgene plasmid # 64948 ; http://n2t.net/addgene:64948 ; RRID:Addgene_64948)
