>Addgene plasmid #64948 | pFCM1 | addgene partial sequence | sequence record 112960 | M13-F20 5'-TGTAAAACGACGGCCAGT-3'
TACCGAGCTCGAATTGGGGATCTTGAAGTACCTATTCCGAAGTTCCTATTCTCTAGAAAGTATAGGAACT
TCAGAGCGCTTTTGAAGCTGATGTGCTTAAAAACTTACTCAATGGAATAATTCTAGATGGGCCAACTTTT
GGCGAAAATGAGACGTTGATCGGCACGTAAGAGGTTCCAACTTTCACCATAATGAAATAAGATCACTACC
GGGCGTATTTTTTGAGTTATCGAGATTTTCAGGAGCTAAGGAAGCTAAAATGGAGAAAAAAATCACTGGA
TATACCACCGTTGATATATCCCAATGGCATCGTAAAGAACATTTTGAGGCATTTCAGTCAGTTGCTCAAT
GTACCTATAACCAGACCGTTCAGCTGGATATTACGGCCTTTTTAAAGACCGTAAAGAAAAATAAGCACAA
GTTTTATCCGGCCTTTATTCACATTCTTGCCCGCCTGATGAATGCTCATCCGGAGTTCCGTATGGCAATG
AAAGACGGTGAGCTGGTGATATGGGATAGTGTTCACCCTTGTTACACCGTTTTCCATGAGCAAACTGAAA
CGTTTTCATCGCTCTGGAGTGAATACCACGACGATTTCCGGCAGTTTCTACACATATATTCGCAAGATGT
GGCGTGTTACGGTGAAAACCTGGCCTATTTCCCTAAAGGGTTTATTGAGAATATGTTTTTCGTCTCAGCC
AATCCCTGGGTGAGTTTCACCAGTTTTGATTTAAACGTGGCCAATATGGACAACTTCTTCG
