>Addgene plasmid #64948 | pFCM1 | addgene partial sequence | sequence record 115274 | CAT-F2 5'-ccgttttcaccatgggcaa-3'
TGCTGATGCCGCTGGCGATTCAGGTTCATCATGCCGTTTGTGATGGCTTCCATGTCGGCAGAATGCTTAA
TGAATTACAACAGTACTGCGATGAGTGGCAGGGCGGGGCGTAATTTTTTTAAGGCAGTTATTGGTGCCCT
TAAACGCCTGGTTGCTACGCCTGAATAAGTGATAATAAGCGGATGAATGGCAGAAATTCGAAAGCAAATT
CGACCCATCCATTGCTGTTGACAAAGGGAATCAGGGGATCTTGAAGTTCCTATTCCGAAGTTCCTATTCT
CTAGAAAGTATAGGAACTTCAGAGCGCTTTTGAAGCTAATTCGAGCTCGGTACCCGGGGATCCTCTAGAG
TCGACCTGCAGGCATGCAAGCTTGGCGTAATCATGGTCATAGCTGTTTCCTGTGTGAAATTGTTATCCGC
TCACAATTCCACACAACATACGAGCCGGAAGCATAAAGTGTAAAGCCTGGGGTGCCTAATGAGTGAGCTA
ACTCACATTAATTGCGTTGCCCTCACTGCCCGCTTTCCAGTCGGGAAGCCTGTCGTGCCAGCTGCATTAA
TGAATCGGCCAACGCGCGGGGAGAGGCGGTTTGCGTATTGGGCGCTCTTCCGCTTCCTCGCTCACTGACT
CGCTGCGCTCGGTCGTTCGGCTGCGGCGAGCGGTATCAGCTCACTCAAAGGCGGTAATACGGTTATCCAC
AGAATCA
